>Addgene plasmid #116059 | PB-CMV-FKBP-Zte-Cit-hc-DHFR | depositor full sequence | sequence record 219728 | PB-CMV-FKBP-Zte-Cit-hc-DHFR sequence 8469 bps
ACTCTTCCTTTTTCAATATTATTGAAGCATTTATCAGGGTTATTGTCTCATGAGCGGATACATATTTGAA
TGTATTTAGAAAAATAAACAAATAGGGGTTCCGCGCACATTTCCCCGAAAAGTGCCACCTAAATTGTAAG
CGTTAATATTTTGTTAAAATTCGCGTTAAATTTTTGTTAAATCAGCTCATTTTTTAACCAATAGGCCGAA
ATCGGCAAAATCCCTTATAAATCAAAAGAATAGACCGAGATAGGGT
[37 nt withheld, positions 257-293]
AAAGAACGTGGACTCCAACGTCAAAGG
[49 nt withheld, positions 321-369]
T
[91 nt withheld, positions 371-461]
G
[124 nt withheld, positions 463-586]
CCCATTCGCCATTCAGGCTGCGCAACTGTTGGGAAGGGCGATCGGTGCGGGCCTCTTCGCTATTACGCCA
GCTGGCGAAAGGGGGATGTGCTGCAAGGCGATTAAGTTGGGTAACGCCAGGGTTTTCCCAGTCACGACGT
TGTAAAACGACGGCCAGTGAGCGCGCCTCGTTCATTCACGTTTTTGAACCCGTGGAGGACGGGCAGACTC
GCGGTGCAAATGTGTTTTACAGCGTGATGGAGCAGATGAAGATGCTCGACACGCTGCAGAACACGCAGCT
AGATTAACCCTAGAAAGATAATCATATTGTGACGTACGTTAAAGATAATCATGTGTAAAATTGACGCATG
TGTTTTATCGGTCTGTATATCGAGGTTTATTTATTAATTTGAATAGATATTAAGTTTTATTATATTTACA
CTTACATACTAATAATAAATTCAACAAACAATTTATTTATGTTTATTTATTTATTAAAAAAAACAAAAAC
TCAAAATTTCTTCTATAAAGTAACAAAACTTTTATGAGGGACAGCCCCCCCCCAAAGCCCCCAGGGATGT
AATTACGTCCCTCCCCCGCTAGGGGGCAGCAGCGAGCCGCCCGGGGCTCCGCTCCGGTCCGGCGCTCCCC
CCGCATCCCCGAGCCGGCAGCGTGCGGGGACAGCCCGGGCACGGGGAAGGTGGCACGGGATCGCTTTCCT
CTGAACGCTTCTCGCTGCTCTTTGAGCCTGCAGACACCTGGGGGGATACGGGGAAAAGGCCTCCACGGCC
ACTAGTAGGCGTTTTGCGCTGCTTCGCGATGTACGGGCCAGATATACGCGTTGACATTGATTATTGACTA
GTTATTAATAGTAATCAATTACGGGGTCATTAGTTCATAGCCCATATATGGAGTTCCGCGTTACATAACT
TACGGTAAATGGCCCGCCTGGCTGACCGCCCAACGACCCCCGCCCATTGACGTCAATAATGACGTATGTT
CCCATAGTAACGCCAATAGGGACTTTCCATTGACGTCAATGGGTGGAGTATTTACGGTAAACTGCCCACT
TGGCAGTACATCAAGTGTATCATATGCCAAGTACGCCCCCTATTGACGTCAATGACGGTAAATGGCCCGC
CTGGCATTATGCCCAGTACATGACCTTATGGGACTTTCCTACTTGGCAGTACATCTACGTATTAGTCATC
GCTATTACCATGGTGATGCGGTTTTGGCAGTACATCAATGGGCGTGGATAGCGGTTTGACTCACGGGGAT
TTCCAAGTCTCCACCCCATTGACGTCAATGGGAGTTTGTTTTGGCACCAAAATCAACGGGACTTTCCAAA
ATGTCGTAACAACTCCGCCCCATTGACGCAAATGGGCGGTAGGCGTGTACGGTGGGAGGTCTATATAAGC
AGAGCTCTCTGGCTAACTAGAGAACCCACTGCTTACTGGCTTATCGAAATTAATACGACTCACTATAGGG
AGACCCAAGCTGGCTAGCGTTTAAACTTAAGCTTCGCCACCATGGGAGGAGTTCAGGTGGAGACCATATC
TCCGGGGGATGGCAGGACATTTCCGAAAAGGGGCCAGACGTGTGTTGTTCATTATACAGGGATGTTGGAG
GACGGAAAAAAGGTAGACTCTTCTCGGGATAGAAATAAGCCCTTTAAGTTCATGCTGGGTAAGCAGGAAG
TTATTCGAGGATGGGAAGAAGGAGTAGCCCAGATGTCAGTTGGACAGCGGGCAAAATTGACTATAAGCCC
TGATTATGCCTACGGTGCAACGGGTCACCCAGGTATTATACCGCCGCATGCGACACTCGTTTTTGACGTG
GAACTTTTGAAACCTGAAGGAGGCGGATCCGAGCAACTCGAAAAGAAGCTGCAAGCGTTGGAGAAGAAGC
TCGCACAACTTGAATGGAAAAATCAGGCACTGGAAAAGAAACTGGCTCAAGGTGGCTCCGGCAGCGAGAA
TCTTTATTTCCAATCCGGCTCAGGCTCCGTGAGCAAGGGCGAGGAGCTGTTCACCGGGGTGGTGCCCATC
CTGGTCGAGCTGGACGGCGACGTAAACGGCCACAAGTTCAGCGTGTCCGGCGAGGGCGAGGGCGATGCCA
CCTACGGCAAGCTGACCCTGAAGTTCATCTGCACCACCGGCAAGCTGCCCGTGCCCTGGCCCACCCTCGT
GACCACCTTCGGCTACGGCCTGATGTGCTTCGCCCGCTACCCCGACCACATGAAGCAGCACGACTTCTTC
AAGTCCGCCATGCCCGAAGGCTACGTCCAGGAGCGCACCATCTTCTTCAAGGACGACGGCAACTACAAGA
CCCGCGCCGAGGTGAAGTTCGAGGGCGACACCCTGGTGAACCGCATCGAGCTGAAGGGCATCGACTTCAA
GGAGGACGGCAACATCCTGGGGCACAAGCTGGAGTACAACTACAACAGCCACAACGTCTATATCATGGCC
GACAAGCAGAAGAACGGCATCAAGGTGAACTTCAAGATCCGCCACAACATCGAGGACGGCAGCGTGCAGC
TCGCCGACCACTACCAGCAGAACACCCCCATCGGCGACGGCCCCGTGCTGCTGCCCGACAACCACTACCT
GAGCTACCAGTCCGCCCTGAGCAAAGACCCCAACGAGAAGCGCGATCACATGGTCCTGCTGGAGTTCGTG
ACCGCCGCCGGGATCACTCTCGGCATGGACGAGCTGTACAAGGGTGGGTCCGGTCTCGACGAGATGGAGG
AGTGTAGTCAGCACCTTGGGAGCGGATCGATATCACTGATCGCTGCACTCGCGGTTGATTATGTAATAGG
CATGGAAAACGCGATGCCCTGGAACCTGCCAGCAGACCTCGCATGGTTTAAGCGGAACACTCTGAATAAG
CCAGTCATTATGGGCCGACATACGTGGGAAAGCATTGGACGCCCACTGCCAGGAAGGAAGAATATAATCC
TGTCATCACAGCCGTCCACGGACGATAGAGTCACTTGGGTAAAATCCGTTGACGAAGCCATAGCTGCCTG
TGGTGATGTGCCTGAGATAATGGTAATAGGAGGAGGGCGGGTAATCGAACAATTTCTGCCTAAAGCCCAG
AAGCTGTACCTTACCCATATTGACGCGGAAGTAGAGGGCGACACACATTTCCCAGATTATGAGCCAGATG
ATTGGGAGAGCGTTTTCTCCGAATTTCATGATGCAGACGCCCAGAATAGCCACAGCTACTGCTTTGAAAT
ATTGGAGCGCCGATGAAGCTAGCGAATTCGAATTTAAATCGGCCTCGACTGTGCCTTCTAGTTGCCAGCC
ATCTGTTGTTTGCCCCTCCCCCGTGCCTTCCTTGACCCTGGAAGGTGCCACTCCCACTGTCCTTTCCTAA
TAAAATGAGGAAATTGCATCGCATTGTCTGAGTAGGTGTCATTCTATTCTGGGGGGTGGGGTGGGGCAGG
ACAGCAAGGGGGAGGATTGGGAAGACAATAGCAGGCATGCTGGGGACGCGGCCGCAATTTAACGCGAATT
AATTCTGTGGAATGTGTGTCAGTTAGGGTGTGGAAAGTCCCCAGGCTCCCCAGCAGGCAGAAGTATGCAA
AGCATGCATCTCAATTAGTCAGCAACCAGGTGTGGAAAGTCCCCAGGCTCCCCAGCAGGCAGAAGTATGC
AAAGCATGCATCTCAATTAGTCAGCAACCATAGTCCCGCCCCTAACTCCGCCCATCCCGCCCCTAACTCC
GCCCAGTTCCGCCCATTCTCCGCCCCATGGCTGACTAATTTTTTTTATTTATGCAGAGGCCGAGGCCGCC
TCTGCCTCTGAGCTATTCCAGAAGTAGTGAGGAGGCTTTTTTGGAGGCCTAGGCTTTTGCAAAAAGCTCC
CGGGAGCTTGTATATCCATTTTCGGATCTGATCAGCACGTGTTGACAATTAATCATCGGCATAGTATATC
GGCATAGTATAATACGACAAGGTGAGGAACTAAACCATGGCCAAGTTGACCAGTGCCGTTCCGGTGCTCA
CCGCGCGCGACGTCGCCGGAGCGGTCGAGTTCTGGACCGACCGGCTCGGGTTCTCCCGGGACTTCGTGGA
GGACGACTTCGCCGGTGTGGTCCGGGACGACGTGACCCTGTTCATCAGCGCGGTCCAGGACCAGGTGGTG
CCGGACAACACCCTGGCCTGGGTGTGGGTGCGCGGCCTGGACGAGCTGTACGCCGAGTGGTCGGAGGTCG
TGTCCACGAACTTCCGGGACGCCTCCGGGCCGGCCATGACCGAGATCGGCGAGCAGCCGTGGGGGCGGGA
GTTCGCCCTGCGCGACCCGGCCGGCAACTGCGTGCACTTCGTGGCCGAGGAGCAGGACTGAGTCGACAAT
CAACCTCTGGATTACAAAATTTGTGAAAGATTGACTGGTATTCTTAACTATGTTGCTCCTTTTACGCTAT
GTGGATACGCTGCTTTAATGCCTTTGTATCATGCGTTAACTAAACTTGTTTATTGCAGCTTATAATGGTT
ACAAATAAAGCAATAGCATCACAAATTTCACAAATAAAGCATTTTTTTCACTGCATTCTAGTTGTGGTTT
GTCCAAACTCATCAATGTATCTTATCATGTCTGGAATTGACTCAAATGATGTCAATTAGTCTATCAGAAG
CTCATCTGGTCTCCCTTCCGGGGGACAAGACATCCCTGTTTAATATTTAAACAGCAGTGTTCCCAAACTG
GGTTCTTATATCCCTTGCTCTGGTCAACCAGGTTGCAGGGTTTCCTGTCCTCACAGGAACGAAGTCCCTA
AAGAAACAGTGGCAGCCAGGTTTAGCCCCGGAATTGACTGGATTCCTTTTTTAGGGCCCATTGGTATGGC
TTTTTCCCCGTATCCCCCCAGGTGTCTGCAGGCTCAAAGAGCAGCGAGAAGCGTTCAGAGGAAAGCGATC
CCGTGCCACCTTCCCCGTGCCCGGGCTGTCCCCGCACGCTGCCGGCTCGGGGATGCGGGGGGAGCGCCGG
ACCGGAGCGGAGCCCCGGGCGGCTCGCTGCTGCCCCCTAGCGGGGGAGGGACGTAATTACATCCCTGGGG
GCTTTGGGGGGGGGCTGTCCCTGATATCTATAACAAGAAAATATATATATAATAAGTTATCACGTAAGTA
GAACATGAAATAACAATATAATTATCGTATGAGTTAAATCTTAAAAGTCACGTAAAAGATAATCATGCGT
CATTTTGACTCACGCGGTCGTTATAGTTCAAAATCAGTGACACTTACCGCATTGACAAGCACGCCTCACG
GGAGCTCCAAGCGGCGACTGAGATGTCCTAAATGCACAGCGACGGATTCGCGCTATTTAGAAAGAGAGAG
CAATATTTCAAGAATGCATGCGTCAATTTTACGCAGACTATCTTTCTAGGGTTAATCTAGCTGCATCAGG
ATCATATCGTCGGGTCTTTTTTCCGGCTCAGTCATCGCCCAAGCTGGCGCTATCTGGGCATCGGGGAGGA
AGAAGCCCGTGCCTTTTCCCGCGAGGTTGAAGCGGCATGGAAAGAGTTTGCCGAGGATGACTGCTGCTGC
ATTGACGTTGAGCGAAAACGCACGTTTACCATGATGATTCGGGAAGGTGTGGCCATGCACGCCTTTAACG
GTGAACTGTTCGTTCAGGCCACCTGGGATACCAGTTCGTCGCGGCTTTTCCGGACACAGTTCCGGATGGT
CAGCCCGAAGCGCATCAGCAACCCGAACAATACCGGCGACAGCCGGAACTGCCGTGCCGGTGTGCAGATT
AATGACAGCGGTGCGGCGCTGGGATATTACGTCAGCGAGGACGGGTATCCTGGCTGGATGCCGCAGAAAT
GGACATGGATACCCCGTGAGTTACCCGGCGGGCGCGCTTGGCGTAATCATGGTCATAGCTGTTTCCTGTG
TGAAATTGTTATCCGCTCACAATTCCACACAACATACGAGCCGGAAGCATAAAGTGTAAAGCCTGGGGTG
CCTAATGAGTGAGCTAACTCACATTAATTGCGTTGCGCTCACTGCCCGCTTTCCAGTCGGGAAACCTGTC
GTGCCAGCTGCATTAATGAATCGGCCAACGCGCGGGGAGAGGCGGTTTGCGTATTGGGCGCTCTTCCGCT
TCCTCGCTCACTGACTCGCTGCGCTCGGTCGTTCGGCTGCGGCGAGCGGTATCAGCTCACTCAAAGGCGG
TAATACGGTTATCCACAGAATCAGGGGATAACGCAGGAAAGAACATGTGAGCAAAAGGCCAGCAAAAGGC
CAGGAACCGTAAAAAGGCCGCGTTGCTGGCGTTTTTCCATAGGCTCCGCCCCCCTGACGAGCATCACAAA
AATCGACGCTCAAGTCAGAGGTGGCGAAACCCGACAGGACTATAAAGATACCAGGCGTTTCCCCCTGGAA
GCTCCCTCGTGCGCTCTCCTGTTCCGACCCTGCCGCTTACCGGATACCTGTCCGCCTTTCTCCCTTCGGG
AAGCGTGGCGCTTTCTCATAGCTCACGCTGTAGGTATCTCAGTTCGGTGTAGGTCGTTCGCTCCAAGCTG
GGCTGTGTGCACGAACCCCCCGTTCAGCCCGACCGCTGCGCCTTATCCGGTAACTATCGTCTTGAGTCCA
ACCCGGTAAGACACGACTTATCGCCACTGGCAGCAGCCACTGGTAACAGGATTAGCAGAGCGAGGTATGT
AGGCGGTGCTACAGAGTTCTTGAAGTGGTGGCCTAACTACGGCTACACTAGAAGGACAGTATTTGGTATC
TGCGCTCTGCTGAAGCCAGTTACCTTCGGAAAAAGAGTTGGTAGCTCTTGATCCGGCAAACAAACCACCG
CTGGTAGCGGTGGTTTTTTTGTTTGCAAGCAGCAGATTACGCGCAGAAAAAAAGGATCTCAAGAAGATCC
TTTGATCTTTTCTACGGGGTCTGACGCTCAGTGGAACGAAAACTCACGTTAAGGGATTTTGGTCATGAGA
TTATCAAAAAGGATCTTCACCTAGATCCTTTTAAATTAAAAATGAAGTTTTAAATCAATCTAAAGTATAT
ATGAGTAAACTTGGTCTGACAGTTACCAATGCTTAATCAGTGAGGCACCTATCTCAGCGATCTGTCTATT
TCGTTCATCCATAGTTGCCTGACTCCCCGTCGTGTAGATAACTACGATACGGGAGGGCTTACCATCTGGC
CCCAGTGCTGCAATGATACCGCGAGACCCACGCTCACCGGCTCCAGATTTATCAGCAATAAACCAGCCAG
CCGGAAGGGCCGAGCGCAGAAGTGGTCCTGCAACTTTATCCGCCTCCATCCAGTCTATTAATTGTTGCCG
GGAAGCTAGAGTAAGTAGTTCGCCAGTTAATAGTTTGCGCAACGTTGTTGCCATTGCTACAGGCATCGTG
GTGTCACGCTCGTCGTTTGGTATGGCTTCATTCAGCTCCGGTTCCCAACGATCAAGGCGAGTTACATGAT
CCCCCATGTTGTGCAAAAAAGCGGTTAGCTCCTTCGGTCCTCCGATCGTTGTCAGAAGTAAGTTGGCCGC
AGTGTTATCACTCATGGTTATGGCAGCACTGCATAATTCTCTTACTGTCATGCCATCCGTAAGATGCTTT
TCTGTGACTGGTGAGTACTCAACCAAGTCATTCTGAGAATAGTGTATGCGGCGACCGAGTTGCTCTTGCC
CGGCGTCAATACGGGATAATACCGCGCCACATAGCAGAACTTTAAAAGTGCTCATCATTGGAAAACGTTC
TTCGGGGCGAAAACTCTCAAGGATCTTACCGCTGTTGAGATCCAGTTCGATGTAACCCACTCGTGCACCC
AACTGATCTTCAGCATCTTTTACTTTCACCAGCGTTTCTGGGTGAGCAAAAACAGGAAGGCAAAATGCCG
CAAAAAAGGGAATAAGGGCGACACGGAAATGTTGAATACTCAT
Features (pLannotate 1.2.2; 25 found; start..end, strand, type, name):
      1..105     -  promoter       AmpR promoter: bla
    158..586     -  rep_origin     f1 ori (sequence partly withheld): f1 bacteriophage origin of replication; arrow indicates direction of (+) strand synthesis
    591..746     -  CDS            lacZα (fragment): LacZα fragment of β-galactosidase; lacZ fragment
    748..867     +  CDS            B (fragment): PORTL_LAMBD - Experimental evidence at protein level: Swiss-Prot protein existence level 1. Forms the portal vertex of the capsid (PubMed:6228056, PubMed:6232391). This portal plays critical roles in head assembly, genome packaging, neck/tail attachment, and genome ejection (Probable). The portal protein multimerizes as a single ring-shaped homododecamer arranged around a central channel (PubMed:6232391). Binds to the terminase subunits to form the packaging machine (PubMed:7799432). From Escherichia phage lambda (Bacteriophage lambda).
   1409..1788    +  enhancer       CMV enhancer: human cytomegalovirus immediate early enhancer
   1789..1992    +  promoter       CMV promoter: human cytomegalovirus (CMV) immediate early promoter
   1988..2021    +  LTR            5' LTR (truncated) (fragment): truncated 5' long terminal repeat (LTR) from HIV-1
   2037..2055    +  promoter       T7 promoter: promoter for bacteriophage T7 RNA polymerase
   2104..2424    +  CDS            FKBP1A: FKB1A_HUMAN - Also known as FKBP1, FKBP12. Experimental evidence at protein level: Swiss-Prot protein existence level 1. Keeps in an inactive conformation TGFBR1, the TGF-beta type I serine/threonine kinase receptor, preventing TGF-beta receptor activation in absence of ligand. Recruits SMAD7 to ACVR1B which prevents the association of SMAD2 and SMAD3 with the activin receptor complex, thereby blocking the activin signal. May modulate the RYR1 calcium channel activity. PPIases accelerate the folding of proteins. It catalyzes the cis-trans isomerization of proline imidic peptide bonds in oligop
   2575..3288    +  CDS            Citrine: Citrine is a basic (constitutively fluorescent) yellow fluorescent protein published in 2001, derived from Aequorea victoria. It has moderate acid sensitivity.
   3346..3819    +  CDS            folA: DYR_ECOLI - Also known as tmrA. Experimental evidence at protein level: Swiss-Prot protein existence level 1. Key enzyme in folate metabolism. Catalyzes an essential reaction for de novo glycine and purine synthesis, and for DNA precursor synthesis. From Escherichia coli (strain K12).
   3855..4062    +  polyA_signal   bGH poly(A) signal: bovine growth hormone polyadenylation signal
   4100..4429    +  promoter       SV40 promoter: SV40 enhancer and early promoter
   4477..4524    +  promoter       EM7 promoter: synthetic bacterial promoter&nbsp
   4543..4917    +  CDS            BleoR: antibiotic-binding protein; Sh ble from Streptoalloteichus hindustanus; confers resistance to bleomycin, phleomycin, and Zeocin™
   4924..5030    +  misc_feature   WPRE (fragment): woodchuck hepatitis virus posttranscriptional regulatory element
   5039..5160    +  polyA_signal   SV40 poly(A) signal: SV40 polyadenylation signal
   5178..5270    +  ncRNA          G-CSF SLDE: Accession: RF00183 - G-CSF factor stem-loop destabilising element (SLDE)
   5967..6434    +  CDS            B (fragment): PORTL_LAMBD - Experimental evidence at protein level: Swiss-Prot protein existence level 1. Forms the portal vertex of the capsid (PubMed:6228056, PubMed:6232391). This portal plays critical roles in head assembly, genome packaging, neck/tail attachment, and genome ejection (Probable). The portal protein multimerizes as a single ring-shaped homododecamer arranged around a central channel (PubMed:6232391). Binds to the terminase subunits to form the packaging machine (PubMed:7799432). From Escherichia phage lambda (Bacteriophage lambda).
   6472..6488    -  protein_bind   lac operator: The lac repressor binds to the lac operator to inhibit transcription in E. coli. This inhibition can be relieved by adding lactose or isopropyl-β-D-thiogalactopyranoside (IPTG). lac repressor encoded by lacI
   6496..6526    -  promoter       lac promoter: promoter for the E. coli lac operon
   6541..6562    -  protein_bind   CAP binding site: CAP binding activates transcription in the presence of cAMP. E. coli catabolite activator protein
   6575..6667    -  CDS            lacI (fragment): lac repressor; lacI; The lac repressor binds to the lac operator to inhibit transcription in E. coli. This inhibition can be relieved by adding lactose or isopropyl-β-D-thiogalactopyranoside (IPTG).
   6850..7438    -  rep_origin     ori: high-copy-number ColE1/pMB1/pBR322/pUC origin of replication
   7609..8469    -  CDS            AmpR: β-lactamase; bla; confers resistance to ampicillin, carbenicillin, and related antibiotics
