>Addgene plasmid #116059 | PB-CMV-FKBP-Zte-Cit-hc-DHFR | addgene full sequence | sequence record 224219 | Addgene NGS Result
ACTCTTCCTTTTTCAATATTATTGAAGCATTTATCAGGGTTATTGTCTCATGAGCGGATACATATTTGAA
TGTATTTAGAAAAATAAACAAATAGGGGTTCCGCGCACATTTCCCCGAAAAGTGCCACCTAAATTGTAAG
CGTTAATATTTTGTTAAAATTCGCGTTAAATTTTTGTTAAATCAGCTCATTTTTTAACCAATAGGCCGAA
ATCGGCAAAATCCCTTATAAATCAAAAGAATAGACCGAGATAGGGT
[37 nt withheld, positions 257-293]
AAAGAACGTGGACTCCAACGTCAAAGG
[49 nt withheld, positions 321-369]
T
[91 nt withheld, positions 371-461]
G
[124 nt withheld, positions 463-586]
CCCATTCGCCATTCAGGCTGCGCAACTGTTGGGAAGGGCGATCGGTGCGGGCCTCTTCGCTATTACGCCA
GCTGGCGAAAGGGGGATGTGCTGCAAGGCGATTAAGTTGGGTAACGCCAGGGTTTTCCCAGTCACGACGT
TGTAAAACGACGGCCAGTGAGCGCGCCTCGTTCATTCACGTTTTTGAACCCGTGGAGGACGGGCAGACTC
GCGGTGCAAATGTGTTTTACAGCGTGATGGAGCAGATGAAGATGCTCGACACGCTGCAGAACACGCAGCT
AGATTAACCCTAGAAAGATAATCATATTGTGACGTACGTTAAAGATAATCATGTGTAAAATTGACGCATG
TGTTTTATCGGTCTGTATATCGAGGTTTATTTATTAATTTGAATAGATATTAAGTTTTATTATATTTACA
CTTACATACTAATAATAAATTCAACAAACAATTTATTTATGTTTATTTATTTATTAAAAAAAACAAAAAC
TCAAAATTTCTTCTATAAAGTAACAAAACTTTTATGAGGGACAGCCCCCCCCCAAAGCCCCCAGGGATGT
AATTACGTCCCTCCCCCGCTAGGGGGCAGCAGCGAGCCGCCCGGGGCTCCGCTCCGGTCCGGCGCTCCCC
CCGCATCCCCGAGCCGGCAGCGTGCGGGGACAGCCCGGGCACGGGGAAGGTGGCACGGGATCGCTTTCCT
CTGAACGCTTCTCGCTGCTCTTTGAGCCTGCAGACACCTGGGGGGATACGGGGAAAAGGCCTCCACGGCC
ACTAGTAGGCGTTTTGCGCTGCTTCGCGATGTACGGGCCAGATATACGCGTTGACATTGATTATTGACTA
GTTATTAATAGTAATCAATTACGGGGTCATTAGTTCATAGCCCATATATGGAGTTCCGCGTTACATAACT
TACGGTAAATGGCCCGCCTGGCTGACCGCCCAACGACCCCCGCCCATTGACGTCAATAATGACGTATGTT
CCCATAGTAACGCCAATAGGGACTTTCCATTGACGTCAATGGGTGGAGTATTTACGGTAAACTGCCCACT
TGGCAGTACATCAAGTGTATCATATGCCAAGTACGCCCCCTATTGACGTCAATGACGGTAAATGGCCCGC
CTGGCATTATGCCCAGTACATGACCTTATGGGACTTTCCTACTTGGCAGTACATCTACGTATTAGTCATC
GCTATTACCATGGTGATGCGGTTTTGGCAGTACATCAATGGGCGTGGATAGCGGTTTGACTCACGGGGAT
TTCCAAGTCTCCACCCCATTGACGTCAATGGGAGTTTGTTTTGGCACCAAAATCAACGGGACTTTCCAAA
ATGTCGTAACAACTCCGCCCCATTGACGCAAATGGGCGGTAGGCGTGTACGGTGGGAGGTCTATATAAGC
AGAGCTCTCTGGCTAACTAGAGAACCCACTGCTTACTGGCTTATCGAAATTAATACGACTCACTATAGGG
AGACCCAAGCTGGCTAGCGTTTAAACTTAAGCTTCGCCACCATGGGAGGAGTTCAGGTGGAGACCATATC
TCCGGGGGATGGCAGGACATTTCCGAAAAGGGGCCAGACGTGTGTTGTTCATTATACAGGGATGTTGGAG
GACGGAAAAAAGGTAGACTCTTCTCGGGATAGAAATAAGCCCTTTAAGTTCATGCTGGGTAAGCAGGAAG
TTATTCGAGGATGGGAAGAAGGAGTAGCCCAGATGTCAGTTGGACAGCGGGCAAAATTGACTATAAGCCC
TGATTATGCCTACGGTGCAACGGGTCACCCAGGTATTATACCGCCGCATGCGACACTCGTTTTTGACGTG
GAACTTTTGAAACCTGAAGGAGGCGGATCCGAGCAACTCGAAAAGAAGCTGCAAGCGTTGGAGAAGAAGC
TCGCACAACTTGAATGGAAAAATCAGGCACTGGAAAAGAAACTGGCTCAAGGTGGCTCCGGCAGCGAGAA
TCTTTATTTCCAATCCGGCTCAGGCTCCGTGAGCAAGGGCGAGGAGCTGTTCACCGGGGTGGTGCCCATC
CTGGTCGAGCTGGACGGCGACGTAAACGGCCACAAGTTCAGCGTGTCCGGCGAGGGCGAGGGCGATGCCA
CCTACGGCAAGCTGACCCTGAAGTTCATCTGCACCACCGGCAAGCTGCCCGTGCCCTGGCCCACCCTCGT
GACCACCTTCGGCTACGGCCTGATGTGCTTCGCCCGCTACCCCGACCACATGAAGCAGCACGACTTCTTC
AAGTCCGCCATGCCCGAAGGCTACGTCCAGGAGCGCACCATCTTCTTCAAGGACGACGGCAACTACAAGA
CCCGCGCCGAGGTGAAGTTCGAGGGCGACACCCTGGTGAACCGCATCGAGCTGAAGGGCATCGACTTCAA
GGAGGACGGCAACATCCTGGGGCACAAGCTGGAGTACAACTACAACAGCCACAACGTCTATATCATGGCC
GACAAGCAGAAGAACGGCATCAAGGTGAACTTCAAGATCCGCCACAACATCGAGGACGGCAGCGTGCAGC
TCGCCGACCACTACCAGCAGAACACCCCCATCGGCGACGGCCCCGTGCTGCTGCCCGACAACCACTACCT
GAGCTACCAGTCCGCCCTGAGCAAAGACCCCAACGAGAAGCGCGATCACATGGTCCTGCTGGAGTTCGTG
ACCGCCGCCGGGATCACTCTCGGCATGGACGAGCTGTACAAGGGTGGGTCCGGTCTCGACGAGATGGAGG
AGTGTAGTCAGCACCTTGGGAGCGGATCGATATCACTGATCGCTGCACTCGCGGTTGATTATGTAATAGG
CATGGAAAACGCGATGCCCTGGAACCTGCCAGCAGACCTCGCATGGTTTAAGCGGAACACTCTGAATAAG
CCAGTCATTATGGGCCGACATACGTGGGAAAGCATTGGACGCCCACTGCCAGGAAGGAAGAATATAATCC
TGTCATCACAGCCGTCCACGGACGATAGAGTCACTTGGGTAAAATCCGTTGACGAAGCCATAGCTGCCTG
TGGTGATGTGCCTGAGATAATGGTAATAGGAGGAGGGCGGGTAATCGAACAATTTCTGCCTAAAGCCCAG
AAGCTGTACCTTACCCATATTGACGCGGAAGTAGAGGGCGACACACATTTCCCAGATTATGAGCCAGATG
ATTGGGAGAGCGTTTTCTCCGAATTTCATGATGCAGACGCCCAGAATAGCCACAGCTACTGCTTTGAAAT
ATTGGAGCGCCGATGAAGCTAGCGAATTCGAATTTAAATCGGCCTCGACTGTGCCTTCTAGTTGCCAGCC
ATCTGTTGTTTGCCCCTCCCCCGTGCCTTCCTTGACCCTGGAAGGTGCCACTCCCACTGTCCTTTCCTAA
TAAAATGAGGAAATTGCATCGCATTGTCTGAGTAGGTGTCATTCTATTCTGGGGGGTGGGGTGGGGCAGG
ACAGCAAGGGGGAGGATTGGGAAGACAATAGCAGGCATGCTGGGGACGCGGCCGCAATTTAACGCGAATT
AATTCTGTGGAATGTGTGTCAGTTAGGGTGTGGAAAGTCCCCAGGCTCCCCAGCAGGCAGAAGTATGCAA
AGCATGCATCTCAATTAGTCAGCAACCAGGTGTGGAAAGTCCCCAGGCTCCCCAGCAGGCAGAAGTATGC
AAAGCATGCATCTCAATTAGTCAGCAACCATAGTCCCGCCCCTAACTCCGCCCATCCCGCCCCTAACTCC
GCCCAGTTCCGCCCATTCTCCGCCCCATGGCTGACTAATTTTTTTTATTTATGCAGAGGCCGAGGCCGCC
TCTGCCTCTGAGCTATTCCAGAAGTAGTGAGGAGGCTTTTTTGGAGGCCTAGGCTTTTGCAAAAAGCTCC
CGGGAGCTTGTATATCCATTTTCGGATCTGATCAGCACGTGTTGACAATTAATCATCGGCATAGTATATC
GGCATAGTATAATACGACAAGGTGAGGAACTAAACCATGGCCAAGTTGACCAGTGCCGTTCCGGTGCTCA
CCGCGCGCGACGTCGCCGGAGCGGTCGAGTTCTGGACCGACCGGCTCGGGTTCTCCCGGGACTTCGTGGA
GGACGACTTCGCCGGTGTGGTCCGGGACGACGTGACCCTGTTCATCAGCGCGGTCCAGGACCAGGTGGTG
CCGGACAACACCCTGGCCTGGGTGTGGGTGCGCGGCCTGGACGAGCTGTACGCCGAGTGGTCGGAGGTCG
TGTCCACGAACTTCCGGGACGCCTCCGGGCCGGCCATGACCGAGATCGGCGAGCAGCCGTGGGGGCGGGA
GTTCGCCCTGCGCGACCCGGCCGGCAACTGCGTGCACTTCGTGGCCGAGGAGCAGGACTGAGTCGACAAT
CAACCTCTGGATTACAAAATTTGTGAAAGATTGACTGGTATTCTTAACTATGTTGCTCCTTTTACGCTAT
GTGGATACGCTGCTTTAATGCCTTTGTATCATGCGTTAACTAAACTTGTTTATTGCAGCTTATAATGGTT
ACAAATAAAGCAATAGCATCACAAATTTCACAAATAAAGCATTTTTTTCACTGCATTCTAGTTGTGGTTT
GTCCAAACTCATCAATGTATCTTATCATGTCTGGAATTGACTCAAATGATGTCAATTAGTCTATCAGAAG
CTCATCTGGTCTCCCTTCCGGGGGACAAGACATCCCTGTTTAATATTTAAACAGCAGTGTTCCCAAACTG
GGTTCTTATATCCCTTGCTCTGGTCAACCAGGTTGCAGGGTTTCCTGTCCTCACAGGAACGAAGTCCCTA
AAGAAACAGTGGCAGCCAGGTTTAGCCCCGGAATTGACTGGATTCCTTTTTTAGGGCCCATTGGTATGGC
TTTTTCCCCGTATCCCCCCAGGTGTCTGCAGGCTCAAAGAGCAGCGAGAAGCGTTCAGAGGAAAGCGATC
CCGTGCCACCTTCCCCGTGCCCGGGCTGTCCCCGCACGCTGCCGGCTCGGGGATGCGGGGGGAGCGCCGG
ACCGGAGCGGAGCCCCGGGCGGCTCGCTGCTGCCCCCTAGCGGGGGAGGGACGTAATTACATCCCTGGGG
GCTTTGGGGGGGGGCTGTCCCTGATATCTATAACAAGAAAATATATATATAATAAGTTATCACGTAAGTA
GAACATGAAATAACAATATAATTATCGTATGAGTTAAATCTTAAAAGTCACGTAAAAGATAATCATGCGT
CATTTTGACTCACGCGGTCGTTATAGTTCAAAATCAGTGACACTTACCGCATTGACAAGCACGCCTCACG
GGAGCTCCAAGCGGCGACTGAGATGTCCTAAATGCACAGCGACGGATTCGCGCTATTTAGAAAGAGAGAG
CAATATTTCAAGAATGCATGCGTCAATTTTACGCAGACTATCTTTCTAGGGTTAATCTAGCTGCATCAGG
ATCATATCGTCGGGTCTTTTTTCCGGCTCAGTCATCGCCCAAGCTGGCGCTATCTGGGCATCGGGGAGGA
AGAAGCCCGTGCCTTTTCCCGCGAGGTTGAAGCGGCATGGAAAGAGTTTGCCGAGGATGACTGCTGCTGC
ATTGACGTTGAGCGAAAACGCACGTTTACCATGATGATTCGGGAAGGTGTGGCCATGCACGCCTTTAACG
GTGAACTGTTCGTTCAGGCCACCTGGGATACCAGTTCGTCGCGGCTTTTCCGGACACAGTTCCGGATGGT
CAGCCCGAAGCGCATCAGCAACCCGAACAATACCGGCGACAGCCGGAACTGCCGTGCCGGTGTGCAGATT
AATGACAGCGGTGCGGCGCTGGGATATTACGTCAGCGAGGACGGGTATCCTGGCTGGATGCCGCAGAAAT
GGACATGGATACCCCGTGAGTTACCCGGCGGGCGCGCTTGGCGTAATCATGGTCATAGCTGTTTCCTGTG
TGAAATTGTTATCCGCTCACAATTCCACACAACATACGAGCCGGAAGCATAAAGTGTAAAGCCTGGGGTG
CCTAATGAGTGAGCTAACTCACATTAATTGCGTTGCGCTCACTGCCCGCTTTCCAGTCGGGAAACCTGTC
GTGCCAGCTGCATTAATGAATCGGCCAACGCGCGGGGAGAGGCGGTTTGCGTATTGGGCGCTCTTCCGCT
TCCTCGCTCACTGACTCGCTGCGCTCGGTCGTTCGGCTGCGGCGAGCGGTATCAGCTCACTCAAAGGCGG
TAATACGGTTATCCACAGAATCAGGGGATAACGCAGGAAAGAACATGTGAGCAAAAGGCCAGCAAAAGGC
CAGGAACCGTAAAAAGGCCGCGTTGCTGGCGTTTTTCCATAGGCTCCGCCCCCCTGACGAGCATCACAAA
AATCGACGCTCAAGTCAGAGGTGGCGAAACCCGACAGGACTATAAAGATACCAGGCGTTTCCCCCTGGAA
GCTCCCTCGTGCGCTCTCCTGTTCCGACCCTGCCGCTTACCGGATACCTGTCCGCCTTTCTCCCTTCGGG
AAGCGTGGCGCTTTCTCATAGCTCACGCTGTAGGTATCTCAGTTCGGTGTAGGTCGTTCGCTCCAAGCTG
GGCTGTGTGCACGAACCCCCCGTTCAGCCCGACCGCTGCGCCTTATCCGGTAACTATCGTCTTGAGTCCA
ACCCGGTAAGACACGACTTATCGCCACTGGCAGCAGCCACTGGTAACAGGATTAGCAGAGCGAGGTATGT
AGGCGGTGCTACAGAGTTCTTGAAGTGGTGGCCTAACTACGGCTACACTAGAAGAACAGTATTTGGTATC
TGCGCTCTGCTGAAGCCAGTTACCTTCGGAAAAAGAGTTGGTAGCTCTTGATCCGGCAAACAAACCACCG
CTGGTAGCGGTGGTTTTTTTGTTTGCAAGCAGCAGATTACGCGCAGAAAAAAAGGATCTCAAGAAGATCC
TTTGATCTTTTCTACGGGGTCTGACGCTCAGTGGAACGAAAACTCACGTTAAGGGATTTTGGTCATGAGA
TTATCAAAAAGGATCTTCACCTAGATCCTTTTAAATTAAAAATGAAGTTTTAAATCAATCTAAAGTATAT
ATGAGTAAACTTGGTCTGACAGTTACCAATGCTTAATCAGTGAGGCACCTATCTCAGCGATCTGTCTATT
TCGTTCATCCATAGTTGCCTGACTCCCCGTCGTGTAGATAACTACGATACGGGAGGGCTTACCATCTGGC
CCCAGTGCTGCAATGATACCGCGAGACCCACGCTCACCGGCTCCAGATTTATCAGCAATAAACCAGCCAG
CCGGAAGGGCCGAGCGCAGAAGTGGTCCTGCAACTTTATCCGCCTCCATCCAGTCTATTAATTGTTGCCG
GGAAGCTAGAGTAAGTAGTTCGCCAGTTAATAGTTTGCGCAACGTTGTTGCCATTGCTACAGGCATCGTG
GTGTCACGCTCGTCGTTTGGTATGGCTTCATTCAGCTCCGGTTCCCAACGATCAAGGCGAGTTACATGAT
CCCCCATGTTGTGCAAAAAAGCGGTTAGCTCCTTCGGTCCTCCGATCGTTGTCAGAAGTAAGTTGGCCGC
AGTGTTATCACTCATGGTTATGGCAGCACTGCATAATTCTCTTACTGTCATGCCATCCGTAAGATGCTTT
TCTGTGACTGGTGAGTACTCAACCAAGTCATTCTGAGAATAGTGTATGCGGCGACCGAGTTGCTCTTGCC
CGGCGTCAATACGGGATAATACCGCGCCACATAGCAGAACTTTAAAAGTGCTCATCATTGGAAAACGTTC
TTCGGGGCGAAAACTCTCAAGGATCTTACCGCTGTTGAGATCCAGTTCGATGTAACCCACTCGTGCACCC
AACTGATCTTCAGCATCTTTTACTTTCACCAGCGTTTCTGGGTGAGCAAAAACAGGAAGGCAAAATGCCG
CAAAAAAGGGAATAAGGGCGACACGGAAATGTTGAATACTCAT
Features (pLannotate 1.2.2; 25 found; start..end, strand, type, name):
      1..105     -  promoter       AmpR promoter: bla
    158..586     -  rep_origin     f1 ori (sequence partly withheld): f1 bacteriophage origin of replication; arrow indicates direction of (+) strand synthesis
    591..746     -  CDS            lacZα (fragment): LacZα fragment of β-galactosidase; lacZ fragment
    748..867     +  CDS            B (fragment): PORTL_LAMBD - Experimental evidence at protein level: Swiss-Prot protein existence level 1. Forms the portal vertex of the capsid (PubMed:6228056, PubMed:6232391). This portal plays critical roles in head assembly, genome packaging, neck/tail attachment, and genome ejection (Probable). The portal protein multimerizes as a single ring-shaped homododecamer arranged around a central channel (PubMed:6232391). Binds to the terminase subunits to form the packaging machine (PubMed:7799432). From Escherichia phage lambda (Bacteriophage lambda).
   1409..1788    +  enhancer       CMV enhancer: human cytomegalovirus immediate early enhancer
   1789..1992    +  promoter       CMV promoter: human cytomegalovirus (CMV) immediate early promoter
   1988..2021    +  LTR            5' LTR (truncated) (fragment): truncated 5' long terminal repeat (LTR) from HIV-1
   2037..2055    +  promoter       T7 promoter: promoter for bacteriophage T7 RNA polymerase
   2104..2424    +  CDS            FKBP1A: FKB1A_HUMAN - Also known as FKBP1, FKBP12. Experimental evidence at protein level: Swiss-Prot protein existence level 1. Keeps in an inactive conformation TGFBR1, the TGF-beta type I serine/threonine kinase receptor, preventing TGF-beta receptor activation in absence of ligand. Recruits SMAD7 to ACVR1B which prevents the association of SMAD2 and SMAD3 with the activin receptor complex, thereby blocking the activin signal. May modulate the RYR1 calcium channel activity. PPIases accelerate the folding of proteins. It catalyzes the cis-trans isomerization of proline imidic peptide bonds in oligop
   2575..3288    +  CDS            Citrine: Citrine is a basic (constitutively fluorescent) yellow fluorescent protein published in 2001, derived from Aequorea victoria. It has moderate acid sensitivity.
   3346..3819    +  CDS            folA: DYR_ECOLI - Also known as tmrA. Experimental evidence at protein level: Swiss-Prot protein existence level 1. Key enzyme in folate metabolism. Catalyzes an essential reaction for de novo glycine and purine synthesis, and for DNA precursor synthesis. From Escherichia coli (strain K12).
   3855..4062    +  polyA_signal   bGH poly(A) signal: bovine growth hormone polyadenylation signal
   4100..4429    +  promoter       SV40 promoter: SV40 enhancer and early promoter
   4477..4524    +  promoter       EM7 promoter: synthetic bacterial promoter&nbsp
   4543..4917    +  CDS            BleoR: antibiotic-binding protein; Sh ble from Streptoalloteichus hindustanus; confers resistance to bleomycin, phleomycin, and Zeocin™
   4924..5030    +  misc_feature   WPRE (fragment): woodchuck hepatitis virus posttranscriptional regulatory element
   5039..5160    +  polyA_signal   SV40 poly(A) signal: SV40 polyadenylation signal
   5178..5270    +  ncRNA          G-CSF SLDE: Accession: RF00183 - G-CSF factor stem-loop destabilising element (SLDE)
   5967..6434    +  CDS            B (fragment): PORTL_LAMBD - Experimental evidence at protein level: Swiss-Prot protein existence level 1. Forms the portal vertex of the capsid (PubMed:6228056, PubMed:6232391). This portal plays critical roles in head assembly, genome packaging, neck/tail attachment, and genome ejection (Probable). The portal protein multimerizes as a single ring-shaped homododecamer arranged around a central channel (PubMed:6232391). Binds to the terminase subunits to form the packaging machine (PubMed:7799432). From Escherichia phage lambda (Bacteriophage lambda).
   6472..6488    -  protein_bind   lac operator: The lac repressor binds to the lac operator to inhibit transcription in E. coli. This inhibition can be relieved by adding lactose or isopropyl-β-D-thiogalactopyranoside (IPTG). lac repressor encoded by lacI
   6496..6526    -  promoter       lac promoter: promoter for the E. coli lac operon
   6541..6562    -  protein_bind   CAP binding site: CAP binding activates transcription in the presence of cAMP. E. coli catabolite activator protein
   6575..6667    -  CDS            lacI (fragment): lac repressor; lacI; The lac repressor binds to the lac operator to inhibit transcription in E. coli. This inhibition can be relieved by adding lactose or isopropyl-β-D-thiogalactopyranoside (IPTG).
   6850..7438    -  rep_origin     ori: high-copy-number ColE1/pMB1/pBR322/pUC origin of replication
   7609..8469    -  CDS            AmpR: β-lactamase; bla; confers resistance to ampicillin, carbenicillin, and related antibiotics
