[The description below was written by a language model from this plasmid's Addgene catalogue record and pLannotate feature annotations shown in this document.]
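Description:
PB-CMV-FKBP-Zte-Cit-hc-DHFR is a mammalian expression plasmid built on the PB-CMV backbone and catalogued as a reporter for measuring protease activity. It is propagated in E. coli as a high-copy plasmid through a ColE1/pUC-type origin with ampicillin selection from the bla gene, and it also carries an f1 phage origin and remnants of a lacZα/lac promoter cloning region. The "PB" prefix suggests a piggyBac transposon backbone, but no transposon terminal repeats are annotated in the feature table, so this cannot be confirmed from the record. The annotated fragments of lambda phage portal protein, HIV-1 LTR, WPRE and the G-CSF destabilising element are short partial matches, most likely backbone or stuffer sequence rather than functional parts.

The payload is a synthetic fusion open reading frame assembled by Gibson cloning. It is driven by the CMV immediate-early enhancer and promoter, with a T7 promoter just upstream of the coding region, and terminated by the bGH polyadenylation signal. In order, the annotated domains are human FKBP12 (FKBP1A), the yellow fluorescent protein Citrine, and E. coli dihydrofolate reductase (folA). The unannotated gaps between these domains correspond to the "Zte" and "hc" elements in the name. These are presumably protease recognition or linker sequences, but the record does not define them. FKBP- and DHFR-derived domains are commonly used as conditional destabilising domains, so a plausible design is that cleavage on either side of Citrine changes its stability and therefore the fluorescence readout; the record itself gives only the general purpose. A second cassette places the Sh ble gene (BleoR) under tandem SV40 and EM7 promoters with an SV40 poly(A) signal, allowing Zeocin selection in both mammalian cells and bacteria, for example to derive stable reporter lines.
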