Addgene plasmid #116059: PB-CMV-FKBP-Zte-Cit-hc-DHFR
Purpose: Reporter plasmid for measuring protease activity
Depositing lab: Michael Elowitz. Depositing organization: California Institute of Technology. Publication: Programmable protein circuits in living cells. Gao XJ, Chong LS, Kim MS, Elowitz MB. Science. 2018 Sep 21;361(6408):1252-1258. doi: 10.1126/science.aat5062. PubMed 30237357.
Backbone
  Vector backbone: PB-CMV
  Vector type: Mammalian Expression
Growth in bacteria
  Bacterial resistance: Ampicillin, 100 μg/mL
  Growth temperature: 37°C
  Growth strain: DH5alpha
  Copy number: High Copy
Gene/Insert
  Gene/Insert name: FKBP-Zte-Cit-hc-DHFR
  Species: Synthetic
  Cloning method: Gibson Cloning
Terms and licenses: Academic/Nonprofit Terms; Industry Terms: Not Available to Industry
How to cite: PB-CMV-FKBP-Zte-Cit-hc-DHFR was a gift from Michael Elowitz (Addgene plasmid # 116059 ; http://n2t.net/addgene:116059 ; RRID:Addgene_116059)
